>Addgene plasmid #228025 | pFa6-TID-FKBP-3HA-HIS3MX6 | addgene full sequence | sequence record 454142 | Addgene NGS Result
ACGCGGCCGCCAGCTGAAGCTTCGTACGCTGCAGGTCGACGGATCCCCGGGTTAATTAACGCAAGAGATC
CGCCTGTGGCCACGATGAAAGATAACACGGTTCCCTTAAAATTGATAGCCCTTCTTGCCAATGGTGAGTT
TCATTCCGGGGAACAACTTGGCGAAACTCTGGGAATGAGCAGGGCAGCGATTAACAAGCATATCCAAACC
TTGAGAGACTGGGGAGTAGATGTGTTCACCGTGCCTGGTAAAGGTTATTCTTTGCCGGAACCTATCCCTC
TATTAAATGCGAAACAGATACTAGGACAACTGGACGGTGGTAGTGTTGCCGTATTGCCGGTTGTTGACTC
AACCAATCAATACTTGCTGGACAGAATTGGCGAACTTAAAAGCGGTGATGCGTGTATTGCAGAATATCAG
CAAGCAGGGAGAGGCTCAAGAGGTAGGAAATGGTTTTCACCTTTTGGCGCCAATCTTTACTTAAGTATGT
TCTGGCGTTTGAAGAGAGGGCCCGCGGCTATTGGTTTAGGTCCCGTTATCGGGATAGTTATGGCTGAAGC
GCTACGTAAACTTGGGGCCGACAAGGTCAGAGTGAAGTGGCCTAATGATCTATACTTGCAAGATAGAAAG
CTAGCGGGTATCCTGGTGGAGCTAGCGGGAATCACAGGGGACGCTGCCCAAATAGTAATCGGTGCTGGTA
TAAATGTCGCAATGCGTAGAGTCGAGGAATCAGTGGTGAACCAGGGCTGGATCACGTTGCAAGAGGCGGG
CATAAACCTGGACCGTAACACCCTTGCAGCGACCCTAATAAGAGAACTACGTGCTGCATTGGAGCTTTTT
GAGCAGGAGGGCCTGGCTCCGTACCTACCCAGGTGGGAGAAATTAGACAATTTCATAAACCGTCCAGTCA
AACTAATAATTGGAGATAAGGAGATTTTCGGTATTTCTCGTGGGATAGACAAGCAGGGAGCGTTGTTATT
AGAACAGGATGGTGTCATTAAACCTTGGATGGGCGGTGAAATTAGTCTTCGTAGTGCCGAAAAGGCTAGC
GGTTCTGGTGGTGCTAGCGGAGTGCAGGTGGAAACCATCTCCCCAGGAGACGGGCGCACCTTCCCCAAGC
GCGGCCAGACCTGCGTGGTGCACTACACCGGGATGCTTGAAGATGGAAAGAAATTTGATTCCTCCCGGGA
CAGAAACAAGCCCTTTAAGTTTATGCTAGGCAAGCAGGAGGTGATCCGAGGCTGGGAAGAAGGGGTTGCC
CAGATGAGTGTGGGTCAGAGAGCCAAACTGACTATATCTCCAGATTATGCCTATGGTGCCACTGGGCACC
CAGGCATCATCCCACCACATGCCACTCTCGTCTTCGATGTGGAGCTTCTAAAACTGGAAACTTACCCATA
CGATGTTCCTGACTATGCGGGCTATCCGTATGACGTCCCGGACTATGCAGGATCTTATCCATATGACGTT
CCAGATTACGCTGCTTGAGGCGCGCCACTTCTAAATAAGCGAATTTCTTATGATTTATGATTTTTATTAT
TAAATAAGTTATAAAAAAAATAAGTGTATACAAATTTTAAAGTGACTCTTAGGTTTTAAAACGAAAATTC
TTATTCTTGAGTAACTCTTTCCTGTAGGTCAGGTTGCTTTCTCAGGTATAGTATGAGGTCGCTCTTATTG
ACCACACCTCTACCGGCAGATCCGCTAGGGATAACAGGGTAATATAGATCTGTTTAGCTTGCCTCGTCCC
CGCCGGGTCACCCGGCCAGCGACATGGAGGCCCAGAATACCCTCCTTGACAGTCTTGACGTGCGCAGCTC
AGGGGCATGATGTGACTGTCGCCCGTACATTTAGCCCATACATCCCCATGTATAATCATTTGCATCCATA
CATTTTGATGGCCGCACGGCGCGAAGCAAAAATTACGGCTCCTCGCTGCAGACCTGCGAGCAGGGAAACG
CTCCCCTCACAGACGCGTTGAATTGTCCCCACGCCGCGCCCCTGTAGAGAAATATAAAAGGTTAGGATTT
GCCACTGAGGTTCTTCTTTCATATACTTCCTTTTAAAATCTTGCTAGGATACAGTTCTCACATCACATCC
GAACATAAACAACCATGGCAGAACCAGCCCAAAAAAAGCAAAAACAAACTGTTCAGGAGCGCAAGGCGTT
TATCTCCCGTATCACTAATGAAACTAAAATTCAAATCGCTATTTCGCTGAATGGTGGTTATATTCAAATA
AAAGATTCGATTCTTCCTGCAAAGAAGGATGACGATGTAGCTTCCCAAGCTACTCAGTCACAGGTCATCG
ATATTCACACAGGTGTTGGCTTTTTGGATCATATGATCCATGCGTTGGCAAAACACTCTGGTTGGTCTCT
TATTGTTGAATGTATTGGTGACCTGCACATTGACGATCACCATACTACCGAAGATTGCGGTATCGCATTA
GGGCAAGCGTTCAAAGAAGCAATGGGTGCTGTCCGTGGTGTAAAAAGATTCGGTACTGGGTTCGCACCAT
TGGATGAGGCGCTATCACGTGCCGTAGTCGATTTATCTAGTAGACCATTTGCTGTAATCGACCTTGGATT
GAAGAGAGAGATGATTGGTGATTTATCCACTGAAATGATTCCACACTTTTTGGAAAGTTTCGCGGAGGCG
GCCAGAATTACTTTGCATGTTGATTGTCTGAGAGGTTTCAACGATCACCACAGAAGTGAGAGTGCGTTCA
AGGCTTTGGCTGTTGCCATAAGAGAAGCTATTTCTAGCAATGGCACCAATGACGTTCCCTCAACCAAAGG
TGTTTTGATGTGAAGTACTGACAATAAAAAGATTCTTGTTTTCAAGAACTTGTCATTTGTATAGTTTTTT
TATATTGTAGTTGTTCTATTTTAATCAAATGTTAGCGTGATTTATATTTTTTTTCGCCTCGACATCATCT
GCCCAGATGCGAAGTTAAGTGCGCAGAAAGTAATATCATGCGTCAATCGTATGTGAATGCTGGTCGCTAT
ACTGCTGTCGATTCGATACTAACGCCGCCATCCAGTTTAAACGAGCTCGAATTCATCGATGATATCAGAT
CCACTAGTGGCCTATGCGGCCGCGGATCTGCCGGTCTCCCTATAGTGAGTCGTATTAATTTCGATAAGCC
AGGTTAACCTGCATTAATGAATCGGCCAACGCGCGGGGAGAGGCGGTTTGCGTATTGGGCGCTCTTCCGC
TTCCTCGCTCACTGACTCGCTGCGCTCGGTCGTTCGGCTGCGGCGAGCGGTATCAGCTCACTCAAAGGCG
GTAATACGGTTATCCACAGAATCAGGGGATAACGCAGGAAAGAACATGTGAGCAAAAGGCCAGCAAAAGG
CCAGGAACCGTAAAAAGGCCGCGTTGCTGGCGTTTTTCCATAGGCTCCGCCCCCCTGACGAGCATCACAA
AAATCGACGCTCAAGTCAGAGGTGGCGAAACCCGACAGGACTATAAAGATACCAGGCGTTTCCCCCTGGA
AGCTCCCTCGTGCGCTCTCCTGTTCCGACCCTGCCGCTTACCGGATACCTGTCCGCCTTTCTCCCTTCGG
GAAGCGTGGCGCTTTCTCATAGCTCACGCTGTAGGTATCTCAGTTCGGTGTAGGTCGTTCGCTCCAAGCT
GGGCTGTGTGCACGAACCCCCCGTTCAGCCCGACCGCTGCGCCTTATCCGGTAACTATCGTCTTGAGTCC
AACCCGGTAAGACACGACTTATCGCCACTGGCAGCAGCCACTGGTAACAGGATTAGCAGAGCGAGGTATG
TAGGCGGTGCTACAGAGTTCTTGAAGTGGTGGCCTAACTACGGCTACACTAGAAGAACAGTATTTGGTAT
CTGCGCTCTGCTGAAGCCAGTTACCTTCGGAAAAAGAGTTGGTAGCTCTTGATCCGGCAAACAAACCACC
GCTGGTAGCGGTGGTTTTTTTGTTTGCAAGCAGCAGATTACGCGCAGAAAAAAAGGATCTCAAGAAGATC
CTTTGATCTTTTCTACGGGGTCTGACGCTCAGTGGAACGAAAACTCACGTTAAGGGATTTTGGTCATGAG
ATTATCAAAAAGGATCTTCACCTAGATCCTTTTAAATTAAAAATGAAGTTTTAAATCAATCTAAAGTATA
TATGAGTAAACTTGGTCTGACAGTTACCAATGCTTAATCAGTGAGGCACCTATCTCAGCGATCTGTCTAT
TTCGTTCATCCATAGTTGCCTGACTCCCCGTCGTGTAGATAACTACGATACGGGAGGGCTTACCATCTGG
CCCCAGTGCTGCAATGATACCGCGAGACCCACGCTCACCGGCTCCAGATTTATCAGCAATAAACCAGCCA
GCCGGAAGGGCCGAGCGCAGAAGTGGTCCTGCAACTTTATCCGCCTCCATCCAGTCTATTAATTGTTGCC
GGGAAGCTAGAGTAAGTAGTTCGCCAGTTAATAGTTTGCGCAACGTTGTTGCCATTGCTACAGGCATCGT
GGTGTCACGCTCGTCGTTTGGTATGGCTTCATTCAGCTCCGGTTCCCAACGATCAAGGCGAGTTACATGA
TCCCCCATGTTGTGCAAAAAAGCGGTTAGCTCCTTCGGTCCTCCGATCGTTGTCAGAAGTAAGTTGGCCG
CAGTGTTATCACTCATGGTTATGGCAGCACTGCATAATTCTCTTACTGTCATGCCATCCGTAAGATGCTT
TTCTGTGACTGGTGAGTACTCAACCAAGTCATTCTGAGAATAGTGTATGCGGCGACCGAGTTGCTCTTGC
CCGGCGTCAATACGGGATAATACCGCGCCACATAGCAGAACTTTAAAAGTGCTCATCATTGGAAAACGTT
CTTCGGGGCGAAAACTCTCAAGGATCTTACCGCTGTTGAGATCCAGTTCGATGTAACCCACTCGTGCACC
CAACTGATCTTCAGCATCTTTTACTTTCACCAGCGTTTCTGGGTGAGCAAAAACAGGAAGGCAAAATGCC
GCAAAAAAGGGAATAAGGGCGACACGGAAATGTTGAATACTCATACTCTTCCTTTTTCAATATTATTGAA
GCATTTATCAGGGTTATTGTCTCATGAGCGGATACATATTTGAATGTATTTAGAAAAATAAACAAATAGG
GGTTCCGCGCACATTTCCCCGAAAAGTGCCACCTGACGTCTAAGAAACCATTATTATCATGACATTAACC
TATAAAAATAGGCGTATCACGAGGCCCTTTCGTCTCGCGCGTTTCGGTGATGACGGTGAAAACCTCTGAC
ACATGCAGCTCCCGGAGACGGTCACAGCTTGTCTGTAAGCGGATGCCGGGAGCAGACAAGCCCGTCAGGG
CGCGTCAGCGGGTGTTGGCGGGTGTCGGGGCTGGCTTAACTATGCGGCATCAGAGCAGATTGTACTGAGA
GTGCACCATATGGACATATTGTCGTTAGAACGCGGCTACAATTAATACATAACCTTATGTATCATACACA
TACGATTTAGGTGACACTATAGA
Features (pLannotate 1.2.2; 15 found; start..end, strand, type, name):
     85..1044    +  CDS            birA: BIRA_ECOLI - Also known as bioR, dhbB. Experimental evidence at protein level: Swiss-Prot protein existence level 1. Acts both as a biotin--[acetyl-CoA-carboxylase] ligase and a biotin-operon repressor. In the presence of ATP, BirA activates biotin to form the BirA-biotinyl-5'-adenylate (BirA-bio-5'-AMP or holoBirA) complex. HoloBirA can either transfer the biotinyl moiety to the biotin carboxyl carrier protein (BCCP) subunit of acetyl-CoA carboxylase, or bind to the biotin operator site and inhibit transcription of the operon. From Escherichia coli (strain K12).
   1069..1389    +  CDS            DmrB: F36V mutant of FK506-binding protein FKBP12 binds synthetic ligands that do not bind wild-type FKBP
   1393..1482    +  CDS            3xHA: three tandem HA epitope tags
   1509..1696    +  terminator     ADH1 terminator: S. cerevisiae ADH1; transcription terminator for the S. cerevisiae alcohol dehydrogenase 1 (ADH1) gene
   1771..2114    +  promoter       TEF promoter: Ashbya gossypii TEF promoter
   2157..2810    +  CDS            HIS3: HIS7_YEAST - Experimental evidence at protein level: Swiss-Prot protein existence level 1. From Saccharomyces cerevisiae (strain ATCC 204508 / S288c) (Baker's yeast).
   2817..3014    +  terminator     TEF terminator: Ashbya gossypii TEF terminator
   3119..3137    -  promoter       T7 promoter: promoter for bacteriophage T7 RNA polymerase
   3159..3212    -  CDS            lacI (fragment): lac repressor; lacI; The lac repressor binds to the lac operator to inhibit transcription in E. coli. This inhibition can be relieved by adding lactose or isopropyl-β-D-thiogalactopyranoside (IPTG).
   3395..3983    -  rep_origin     ori: high-copy-number ColE1/pMB1/pBR322/pUC origin of replication
   4154..5014    -  CDS            AmpR: β-lactamase; bla; confers resistance to ampicillin, carbenicillin, and related antibiotics
   5015..5119    -  promoter       AmpR promoter: bla
   5214..5249    +  CDS            rop (fragment): Rop protein, which maintains plasmids at low copy number; rop
   5351..5402    +  misc_feature   bom (fragment): basis of mobility region from pBR322
   5465..5483    +  promoter       SP6 promoter: promoter for bacteriophage SP6 RNA polymerase
