[The description below was written by a language model from this plasmid's Addgene catalogue record and pLannotate feature annotations shown in this document.]
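Description:
pFa6-TID-FKBP-3HA-HIS3MX6 is a yeast tagging-cassette plasmid built on the pFA6 backbone, a family of vectors generally used as PCR templates for generating integration modules that are targeted to a chromosomal locus by homologous recombination. It carries no yeast origin of replication or centromere in the annotated features. In E. coli it is maintained through a high-copy ColE1/pUC-type origin and selected with ampicillin via the β-lactamase gene. Small remnants of lacI, rop and bom, plus flanking T7 and SP6 promoters, are backbone leftovers.

The payload is a single fusion reading frame. A birA-derived biotin ligase, listed in the catalogue as TurboID (an engineered, highly active promiscuous variant of E. coli BirA), is followed by an FKBP12 domain that the annotation matches to the F36V (DmrB) form, and then by a C-terminal 3xHA epitope tag for detection. The frame ends at the S. cerevisiae ADH1 terminator. No promoter is annotated upstream of the fusion, which fits a cassette meant to be expressed from the genomic site where it integrates. The record's purpose mentions integration "at yeast promoter" but gives no further detail on the targeting strategy.

Downstream lies the HIS3MX6 marker, a HIS3 coding sequence driven by the Ashbya gossypii TEF promoter and terminator, which allows selection of integrants by histidine prototrophy. The construct is intended for BioID proximity labelling in budding yeast, where the ligase biotinylates nearby proteins. The FKBP module is a ligand-binding domain commonly used for chemically induced association, although the record does not spell out its role here.
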