Addgene plasmid #228025: pFa6-TID-FKBP-3HA-HIS3MX6
Purpose: To integrate TID-FKBP fusion at yeast promoter; yeast BioID with HIS3MX6 marker
Depositing lab: Joseph Reese. Depositing organization: Pennsylvania State University. Publication: Characterization of BioID tagging systems in budding yeast and exploring the interactome of the Ccr4-Not complex. Pfannenstein J, Tyryshkin M, Gulden ME, Doud EH, Mosley AL, Reese JC. G3 (Bethesda). 2024 Sep 13:jkae221. doi: 10.1093/g3journal/jkae221. PubMed 39271111.
Backbone
  Vector backbone: pFa6
  Vector type: Yeast Expression
  Selectable markers: HIS3
Growth in bacteria
  Bacterial resistance: Ampicillin, 100 μg/mL
  Growth temperature: 37°C
  Growth strain: DH5alpha
  Copy number: High Copy
Gene/Insert
  Gene/Insert name: TurboID-FKBP
  Species: Other
  Tag / fusion protein: HA tag (C terminal on insert)
  Cloning method: Ligation Independent Cloning
Terms and licenses: Academic/Nonprofit Terms; Industry Terms: Not Available to Industry
How to cite: pFa6-TID-FKBP-3HA-HIS3MX6 was a gift from Joseph Reese (Addgene plasmid # 228025 ; http://n2t.net/addgene:228025 ; RRID:Addgene_228025)
